Addgene plasmid #109083: NK595
Purpose: Reporter gene expression in S. rosetta
Depositing lab: Nicole King. Depositing organization: University of California, Berkeley. Publication: Transfection of choanoflagellates illuminates their cell biology and the ancestry of animal septins. Booth DS, Szmidt-Middleton H, King N. Mol Biol Cell. 2018 Dec 1;29(25):3026-3038. doi: 10.1091/mbc.E18-08-0514. Epub 2018 Oct 3. PubMed 30281390.
Backbone
  Vector backbone: pDSB_0029
  Vector type: Choanoflagellate Expression
Growth in bacteria
  Bacterial resistance: Ampicillin, 100 μg/mL
  Growth temperature: 37°C
  Growth strain: DH5alpha
  Copy number: High Copy
Gene/Insert
  Gene/Insert name: EGFP (alt name: pActAvrII_EGFP)
  Species: Synthetic
  Cloning method: Restriction Enzyme; 5′ cloning site unknown (unknown if destroyed); 3′ cloning site unknown (unknown if destroyed)
Terms and licenses: Academic/Nonprofit Terms; Industry Terms: Not Available to Industry
Depositor comments: pDSB_0036 . Please visit https://www.biorxiv.org/content/early/2018/06/09/343111 for bioRxiv preprint.
How to cite: NK595 was a gift from Nicole King (Addgene plasmid # 109083 ; http://n2t.net/addgene:109083 ; RRID:Addgene_109083)
