[The description below was written by a language model from this plasmid's Addgene catalogue record and pLannotate feature annotations shown in this document.]
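Description:
NK595 (also recorded as pDSB_0036, with the alternate insert name pActAvrII_EGFP) is a 4,248 nt choanoflagellate expression plasmid built on the pDSB_0029 backbone and intended for reporter gene expression in Salpingoeca rosetta. It is propagated in E. coli as a high-copy plasmid. The feature table shows a ColE1/pUC-type origin of replication and a β-lactamase gene with its own bla promoter, which provides ampicillin selection. The remaining bacterial annotations are pUC-style remnants: a lacI fragment, CAP binding site, lac promoter and operator, a partial pUC18/19 multiple cloning site, a lacZα fragment, and fragments of bom and rop. These reflect the cloning-vector ancestry of the backbone and are not functional parts of the payload.

The payload is a single EGFP coding sequence, a constitutively fluorescent green protein derived from Aequorea victoria and listed here as synthetic. The automated annotation does not identify the eukaryotic regulatory sequences that drive it. About 700 nt of unannotated sequence lies between the lac operator and the EGFP start, and roughly 200 nt more follows the coding sequence. The alternate name hints that the upstream region may be an actin-derived promoter with an AvrII site, but the record does not state the promoter or terminator, and the cloning sites are listed as unknown. No choanoflagellate selection marker is annotated, so the plasmid appears suited to transient expression, with fluorescence serving as the readout. It comes from work establishing transfection in choanoflagellates, where such a reporter can confirm DNA delivery and expression.
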