Features (pLannotate 1.2.2; 12 found; start..end, strand, type, name):
     96..200     +  promoter       AmpR promoter: bla
    201..1061    +  CDS            AmpR: β-lactamase; bla; confers resistance to ampicillin, carbenicillin, and related antibiotics
   1232..1820    +  rep_origin     ori: high-copy-number ColE1/pMB1/pBR322/pUC origin of replication
   2003..2095    +  CDS            lacI (fragment): lac repressor; lacI; The lac repressor binds to the lac operator to inhibit transcription in E. coli. This inhibition can be relieved by adding lactose or isopropyl-β-D-thiogalactopyranoside (IPTG).
   2108..2129    +  protein_bind   CAP binding site: CAP binding activates transcription in the presence of cAMP. E. coli catabolite activator protein
   2144..2174    +  promoter       lac promoter: promoter for the E. coli lac operon
   2182..2198    +  protein_bind   lac operator: The lac repressor binds to the lac operator to inhibit transcription in E. coli. This inhibition can be relieved by adding lactose or isopropyl-β-D-thiogalactopyranoside (IPTG). lac repressor encoded by lacI
   2897..3613    +  CDS            EGFP: EGFP is a basic (constitutively fluorescent) green fluorescent protein published in 1996, derived from Aequorea victoria. It is reported to be a rapidly-maturing weak dimer with moderate acid sensitivity.
   3821..3853    -  misc_feature   MCS (fragment): pUC18/19 multiple cloning site
   3850..4007    +  CDS            lacZα (fragment): LacZα fragment of β-galactosidase; lacZ fragment
   4013..4112    -  misc_feature   bom (fragment): basis of mobility region from pBR322
   4214..1       -  CDS            rop (fragment) (across the origin): Rop protein, which maintains plasmids at low copy number; rop
>Addgene plasmid #109083 | NK595 | addgene full sequence | sequence record 210420 | Addgene NGS Result
GACGAAAGGGCCTCGTGATACGCCTATTTTTATAGGTTAATGTCATGATAATAATGGTTTCTTAGACGTC
AGGTGGCACTTTTCGGGGAAATGTGCGCGGAACCCCTATTTGTTTATTTTTCTAAATACATTCAAATATG
TATCCGCTCATGAGACAATAACCCTGATAAATGCTTCAATAATATTGAAAAAGGAAGAGTATGAGTATTC
AACATTTCCGTGTCGCCCTTATTCCCTTTTTTGCGGCATTTTGCCTTCCTGTTTTTGCTCACCCAGAAAC
GCTGGTGAAAGTAAAAGATGCTGAAGATCAGTTGGGTGCACGAGTGGGTTACATCGAACTGGATCTCAAC
AGCGGTAAGATCCTTGAGAGTTTTCGCCCCGAAGAACGTTTTCCAATGATGAGCACTTTTAAAGTTCTGC
TATGTGGCGCGGTATTATCCCGTATTGACGCCGGGCAAGAGCAACTCGGTCGCCGCATACACTATTCTCA
GAATGACTTGGTTGAGTACTCACCAGTCACAGAAAAGCATCTTACGGATGGCATGACAGTAAGAGAATTA
TGCAGTGCTGCCATAACCATGAGTGATAACACTGCGGCCAACTTACTTCTGACAACGATCGGAGGACCGA
AGGAGCTAACCGCTTTTTTGCACAACATGGGGGATCATGTAACTCGCCTTGATCGTTGGGAACCGGAGCT
GAATGAAGCCATACCAAACGACGAGCGTGACACCACGATGCCTGTAGCAATGGCAACAACGTTGCGCAAA
CTATTAACTGGCGAACTACTTACTCTAGCTTCCCGGCAACAATTAATAGACTGGATGGAGGCGGATAAAG
TTGCAGGACCACTTCTGCGCTCGGCCCTTCCGGCTGGCTGGTTTATTGCTGATAAATCTGGAGCCGGTGA
GCGTGGGTCTCGCGGTATCATTGCAGCACTGGGGCCAGATGGTAAGCCCTCCCGTATCGTAGTTATCTAC
ACGACGGGGAGTCAGGCAACTATGGATGAACGAAATAGACAGATCGCTGAGATAGGTGCCTCACTGATTA
AGCATTGGTAACTGTCAGACCAAGTTTACTCATATATACTTTAGATTGATTTAAAACTTCATTTTTAATT
TAAAAGGATCTAGGTGAAGATCCTTTTTGATAATCTCATGACCAAAATCCCTTAACGTGAGTTTTCGTTC
CACTGAGCGTCAGACCCCGTAGAAAAGATCAAAGGATCTTCTTGAGATCCTTTTTTTCTGCGCGTAATCT
GCTGCTTGCAAACAAAAAAACCACCGCTACCAGCGGTGGTTTGTTTGCCGGATCAAGAGCTACCAACTCT
TTTTCCGAAGGTAACTGGCTTCAGCAGAGCGCAGATACCAAATACTGTTCTTCTAGTGTAGCCGTAGTTA
GGCCACCACTTCAAGAACTCTGTAGCACCGCCTACATACCTCGCTCTGCTAATCCTGTTACCAGTGGCTG
CTGCCAGTGGCGATAAGTCGTGTCTTACCGGGTTGGACTCAAGACGATAGTTACCGGATAAGGCGCAGCG
GTCGGGCTGAACGGGGGGTTCGTGCACACAGCCCAGCTTGGAGCGAACGACCTACACCGAACTGAGATAC
CTACAGCGTGAGCTATGAGAAAGCGCCACGCTTCCCGAAGGGAGAAAGGCGGACAGGTATCCGGTAAGCG
GCAGGGTCGGAACAGGAGAGCGCACGAGGGAGCTTCCAGGGGGAAACGCCTGGTATCTTTATAGTCCTGT
CGGGTTTCGCCACCTCTGACTTGAGCGTCGATTTTTGTGATGCTCGTCAGGGGGGCGGAGCCTATGGAAA
AACGCCAGCAACGCGGCCTTTTTACGGTTCCTGGCCTTTTGCTGGCCTTTTGCTCACATGTTCTTTCCTG
CGTTATCCCCTGATTCTGTGGATAACCGTATTACCGCCTTTGAGTGAGCTGATACCGCTCGCCGCAGCCG
AACGACCGAGCGCAGCGAGTCAGTGAGCGAGGAAGCGGAAGAGCGCCCAATACGCAAACCGCCTCTCCCC
GCGCGTTGGCCGATTCATTAATGCAGCTGGCACGACAGGTTTCCCGACTGGAAAGCGGGCAGTGAGCGCA
ACGCAATTAATGTGAGTTAGCTCACTCATTAGGCACCCCAGGCTTTACACTTTATGCTTCCGGCTCGTAT
GTTGTGTGGAATTGTGAGCGGATAACAATTTCACACAGGAAACAGCTATGACCATGATTACGCCAAGCTT
GTAACAAACTGCCCTGCACCTCGTCTGCCACCTCGGTTGCCACCTTGTCCTCGTTCCCCACCACCTTGTC
CTCGTCCGCTGCCAGCATCGCGATCAGCGTGCTTGCGCTTGGCGCTGCTGCTGCCGGACTTCCCGTTATC
GGCCATACTTTTTGTGGTGTTTCCAGGCGAGATGCGCTGTTGGCAAAGCAAAATGGCAAAACGGCCTTTG
CCACACGCCATCCTCGCCTCACCTCGACGTGCGGCTTTCCTAAACAGGAAACCTGACGAAACGAATTGAG
CGCATTGGCACACGTGTGCTGTGCGCTTTGTGTCGCTGCATGCTATCCACCACGCACCACCCAATCAGTC
CAACTGTGACGTGTCACGCCTAGGCGAAAAAGCGGCGAGAGCGCCAAAGCAAACGCCAAACAAAAACCAA
AGAAGAGCAAACGCAGCGAACTGATGTGAGACAAGGGGGCGGTGCAATGCGTCACTGAACGTGCAAAAGC
CAAAAACAACCAAGAAGCAGCTGCACAACACAACAACAACAACAACAACAACAACACCTTGTTGTCGCAG
CTCTACGTTTGGCATTTTCCTGTTGTTCTCTCTTGCGATCAGTCCGTGTCTCTTTTCTCCCCCTTTTCCC
AGACCACAACCACAAAACAACCAGCCATGGTCTCCAAGGGCGAGGAGCTGTTCACCGGCGTCGTCCCCAT
CCTCGTCGAGCTGGACGGCGACGTGAACGGCCACAAGTTCTCCGTCTCCGGCGAGGGCGAGGGCGACGCC
ACCTACGGCAAGCTCACCCTCAAGTTCATCTGCACCACCGGCAAGCTCCCCGTCCCCTGGCCCACCCTCG
TCACCACCCTCACCTACGGCGTCCAGTGCTTCTCCCGCTACCCCGACCACATGAAGCAGCACGACTTCTT
CAAGTCCGCCATGCCCGAGGGCTACGTGCAGGAGCGCACCATCTTCTTCAAGGACGACGGCAACTACAAG
ACCCGCGCCGAGGTCAAGTTCGAGGGCGACACCCTCGTCAACCGCATCGAGCTGAAGGGCATCGACTTCA
AGGAGGACGGCAACATCCTCGGCCACAAGCTCGAGTACAACTACAACTCCCACAACGTCTACATCATGGC
CGACAAGCAGAAGAACGGCATCAAGGTCAACTTCAAGATCCGCCACAACATCGAGGACGGCTCCGTCCAG
CTCGCCGACCACTACCAGCAGAACACCCCCATCGGCGACGGCCCCGTCCTCCTCCCCGACAACCACTACC
TCTCCACCCAGTCCGCCCTCTCCAAGGACCCCAACGAGAAGCGCGACCACATGGTCCTCCTCGAGTTCGT
CACCGCCGCTGGCATCACCCTCGGCATGGACGAGCTGTACAAGGCTTAAGCGCCTCGTTGGTCATTGCCA
CCTTGTTGCCTCTTTTGCTGTTGTCCTCGTGTCGACGCGTGCCACGTGCGCTTGTTGTGAGTTGATTCTG
CTTCTTGTGCACGTCATGCCGAGCCCTTGGGCCCCGCAATAAACCCACTATGCCAGTGTAACTATCCTTC
CCCCCAATGTATAACTGTGACGATCAATGAGCGGTGCCCGTCTAGAGGATCCCCGGGTACCGAGCTCGAA
TTCACTGGCCGTCGTTTTACAACGTCGTGACTGGGAAAACCCTGGCGTTACCCAACTTAATCGCCTTGCA
GCACATCCCCCTTTCGCCAGCTGGCGTAATAGCGAAGAGGCCCGCACCGATCGCCCTTCCCAACAGTTGC
GCAGCCTGAATGGCGAATGGCGCCTGATGCGGTATTTTCTCCTTACGCATCTGTGCGGTATTTCACACCG
CATATGGTGCACTCTCAGTACAATCTGCTCTGATGCCGCATAGTTAAGCCAGCCCCGACACCCGCCAACA
CCCGCTGACGCGCCCTGACGGGCTTGTCTGCTCCCGGCATCCGCTTACAGACAAGCTGTGACCGTCTCCG
GGAGCTGCATGTGTCAGAGGTTTTCACCGTCATCACCGAAACGCGCGA
